Addgene plasmid #160573: pUPD2 LbCas12a (GB1439)
Purpose: Human codon optimized coding sequence of Cas12a from Lachnospiraceae CRISPR system (LbCas12a).
Depositing lab: Diego Orzaez. Depositing organization: Agencia Estatal Consejo Superior de Investigaciones Científicas, M.P. Publication: Assessment of Cas12a-mediated gene editing efficiency in plants. Bernabe-Orts JM, Casas-Rodrigo I, Minguet EG, Landolfi V, Garcia-Carpintero V, Gianoglio S, Vazquez-Vilar M, Granell A, Orzaez D. Plant Biotechnol J. 2019 Apr 5. doi: 10.1111/pbi.13113. PubMed 30950179.
Backbone
  Vector backbone: pUPD2
  Backbone manufacturer: self-made; derived from the BioBrick assembly plasmid pSB1C3
  Vector type: CRISPR, Synthetic Biology
Growth in bacteria
  Bacterial resistance: Chloramphenicol, 25 μg/mL
  Growth temperature: 37°C
  Growth strain: DH5alpha
  Copy number: High Copy
Gene/Insert
  Gene/Insert name: LbCas12a
  Species: Synthetic
  Insert size (bp): 231
  Mutation: BsaI and BsmBI sites removed
  Cloning method: Restriction Enzyme; 5′ cloning site BsmBI (destroyed during cloning); 3′ cloning site BsmBI (destroyed during cloning)
  Sequencing primers: 5′ gctttcgctaaggatgatttctgg; 3′ cagggtggtgacaccttgcc
Terms and licenses: Academic/Nonprofit Terms; Industry Terms: Not Available to Industry
Depositor comments: Compatible with GoldenBraid; insert can be released with BsaI
How to cite: pUPD2 LbCas12a (GB1439) was a gift from Diego Orzaez (Addgene plasmid # 160573 ; http://n2t.net/addgene:160573 ; RRID:Addgene_160573)
