[The description below was written by a language model from this plasmid's Addgene catalogue record and pLannotate feature annotations shown in this document.]
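Description:
pUPD2 LbCas12a (GB1439) is a GoldenBraid "level 0" part plasmid that stores a domesticated coding sequence for Cas12a (Cpf1) from Lachnospiraceae bacterium, ready for modular assembly into larger transcriptional units. The backbone, pUPD2, is a self-made universal part domesticator derived from the BioBrick assembly plasmid pSB1C3. In line with that origin, the feature table shows BioBrick prefix and suffix remnants flanking the insert, along with bacterial transcription terminators (lambda t0, a his operon terminator and another putative terminator) that insulate the cloning region. The plasmid is maintained in E. coli at high copy through a ColE1/pUC-type origin and is selected with chloramphenicol via the cat gene under its native promoter.

The payload is a human codon-optimized LbCas12a open reading frame of roughly 3.7 kb, fused at its C-terminus to the bipartite nucleoplasmin nuclear localization signal for delivery to the eukaryotic nucleus. The catalogue lists the insert size as 231 bp, which does not fit the annotated coding sequence in the 5,844 nt sequenced record and is probably an entry error. Internal BsaI and BsmBI sites were removed so that the part tolerates Type IIS cloning. It was inserted using BsmBI sites that were destroyed in the process, and it can be released with BsaI for GoldenBraid assembly.

No eukaryotic promoter or terminator is annotated, so this plasmid is a source of the coding part rather than an expression vector; the nuclease must be combined with regulatory parts in downstream GoldenBraid vectors. The associated work assessed Cas12a-mediated gene editing efficiency in plants, which indicates the intended application.
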