Features (pLannotate 1.2.2; 10 found; start..end, strand, type, name):
    167..261     -  terminator     lambda t0 terminator: transcription terminator from phage lambda
    285..941     -  CDS            cat: CAT_ECOLX - Experimental evidence at protein level: Swiss-Prot protein existence level 1. This enzyme is an effector of chloramphenicol resistance in bacteria. From Escherichia coli. This protein is used as a marker in many commonly used cloning vectors, such as pACYC184.
    942..1039    -  promoter       cat promoter: promoter of the E. coli cat gene encoding chloramphenicol acetyltransferase
   1125..1168    -  terminator     bacterial terminator: putative bacterial transcription terminator
   1171..1192    +  misc_feature   BioBrick prefix: BioBrick prefix for parts that do not start with "ATG"
   1209..4892    +  CDS            LbCpf1: CRISPR-associated protein from Lachnospiraceae bacterium ND2006 (Zetsche et al., 2015)
   4893..4940    +  CDS            nucleoplasmin NLS: bipartite nuclear localization signal from nucleoplasmin
   4968..4987    +  misc_feature   BioBrick suffix: universal suffix for all parts
   4988..5045    +  terminator     his operon terminator: This putative transcriptin terminator from the E. coli his operon has a 2-bp deletion introduced during synthesis. Its efficiency has not been determined.
   5240..5828    -  rep_origin     ori: high-copy-number ColE1/pMB1/pBR322/pUC origin of replication
>Addgene plasmid #160573 | pUPD2 LbCas12a (GB1439) | addgene full sequence | sequence record 324726 | Addgene NGS Result
TTTCTACGGGGTCTGACGCTCAGTGGAACGAAAACTCACGTTAAGGGATTTTGGTCATGAGATTATCAAA
AAGGATCTTCACCTAGATCCTTTTAAATTAAAAATGAAGTTTTAAATCAATCTAAAGTATATATGAGTAA
ACTTGGTCTGACAGCTCGAGGCTTGGATTCTCACCAATAAAAAACGCCCGGCGGCAACCGAGCGTTCTGA
ACAAATCCAGATGGAGTTCTGAGGTCATTACTGGATCTATCAACAGGAGTCCAAGCGAGCTCGATATCAA
ATTACGCCCCGCCCTGCCACTCGTCGCAGTACTGTTGTAATTCATTAAGCATTCTGCCGACATGGAAGCC
ATCACAAACGGCATGATGAACCTGAATCGCCAGCGGCATCAGCACCTTGTCGCCTTGCGTATAATATTTG
CCCATGGTGAAAACGGGGGCGAAGAAGTTGTCCATATTGGCCACGTTTAAATCAAAACTGGTGAAACTCA
CCCAGGGATTGGCTGATACGAAAAACATATTCTCAATAAACCCTTTAGGGAAATAGGCCAGGTTTTCACC
GTAACACGCCACATCTTGCGAATATATGTGTAGAAACTGCCGGAAATCGTCGTGGTATTCACTCCAGAGT
GATGAAAACGTTTCAGTTTGCTCATGGAAAACGGTGTAACAAGGGTGAACACTATCCCATATCACCAGCT
CACCGTCTTTCATTGCCATACGAAATTCCGGATGAGCATTCATCAGGCGGGCAAGAATGTGAATAAAGGC
CGGATAAAACTTGTGCTTATTTTTCTTTACGGTCTTTAAAAAGGCCGTAATATCCAGCTGAACGGTCTGG
TTATAGGTACATTGAGCAACTGACTGAAATGCCTCAAAATGTTCTTTACGATGCCATTGGGATATATCAA
CGGTGGTATATCCAGTGATTTTTTTCTCCATTTTAGCTTCCTTAGCTCCTGAAAATCTCGATAACTCAAA
AAATACGCCCGGTAGTGATCTTATTTCATTATGGTGAAAGTTGGAACCTCTTACGTGCCCGATCAACTCG
AGTGCCACCTGACGTCTAAGAAACCATTATTATCATGACATTAACCTATAAAAATAGGCGTATCACGAGG
CAGAATTTCAGATAAAAAAAATCCTTAGCTTTCGCTAAGGATGATTTCTGGAATTCGCGGCCGCTTCTAG
AGCGATGAGTGGTCTCGAATGAGCAAGCTGGAGAAGTTTACAAACTGCTACTCCCTGTCTAAGACCCTGA
GGTTCAAGGCCATCCCTGTGGGCAAGACCCAGGAGAACATCGACAATAAGCGGCTGCTGGTGGAGGACGA
GAAGAGAGCCGAGGATTATAAGGGCGTGAAGAAGCTGCTGGATCGCTACTATCTGTCTTTTATCAACGAC
GTGCTGCACAGCATCAAGCTGAAGAATCTGAACAATTACATCAGCCTGTTCCGGAAGAAAACCAGAACCG
AGAAGGAGAATAAGGAGCTGGAGAACCTGGAGATCAATCTGCGGAAGGAGATCGCCAAGGCCTTCAAGGG
CAACGAGGGCTACAAGTCCCTGTTTAAGAAGGATATCATCGAGACAATCCTGCCAGAGTTCCTGGACGAT
AAGGACGAGATCGCCCTGGTGAACAGCTTCAATGGCTTTACCACAGCCTTCACCGGCTTCTTTGATAACA
GAGAGAATATGTTTTCCGAGGAGGCCAAGAGCACATCCATCGCCTTCAGGTGTATCAACGAGAATCTGAC
CCGCTACATCTCTAATATGGACATCTTCGAGAAGGTGGACGCCATCTTTGATAAGCACGAGGTGCAGGAG
ATCAAGGAGAAGATCCTGAACAGCGACTATGATGTGGAGGATTTCTTTGAGGGCGAGTTCTTTAACTTTG
TGCTGACACAGGAGGGCATCGACGTGTATAACGCCATCATCGGCGGCTTCGTGACCGAGAGCGGCGAGAA
GATCAAGGGCCTGAACGAGTACATCAACCTGTATAATCAGAAAACCAAGCAGAAGCTGCCTAAGTTTAAG
CCACTGTATAAGCAGGTGCTGAGCGATCGGGAGTCTCTGAGCTTCTACGGCGAGGGCTATACATCCGATG
AGGAGGTGCTGGAGGTGTTTAGAAACACCCTGAACAAGAACAGCGAGATCTTCAGCTCCATCAAGAAGCT
GGAGAAGCTGTTCAAGAATTTTGACGAGTACTCTAGCGCCGGCATCTTTGTGAAGAACGGCCCCGCCATC
AGCACAATCTCCAAGGATATCTTCGGCGAGTGGAACGTGATCCGGGACAAGTGGAATGCCGAGTATGACG
ATATCCACCTGAAGAAGAAGGCCGTGGTGACCGAGAAGTACGAGGACGATCGGAGAAAGTCCTTCAAGAA
GATCGGCTCCTTTTCTCTGGAGCAGCTGCAGGAGTACGCCGACGCCGATCTGTCTGTGGTGGAGAAGCTG
AAGGAGATCATCATCCAGAAGGTGGATGAGATCTACAAGGTGTATGGCTCCTCTGAGAAGCTGTTCGACG
CCGATTTTGTGCTGGAGAAGAGCCTGAAGAAGAACGACGCCGTGGTGGCCATCATGAAGGACCTGCTGGA
TTCTGTGAAGAGCTTCGAGAATTACATCAAGGCCTTCTTTGGCGAGGGCAAGGAGACAAACAGGGACGAG
TCCTTCTATGGCGATTTTGTGCTGGCCTACGACATCCTGCTGAAGGTGGACCACATCTACGATGCCATCC
GCAATTATGTGACCCAGAAGCCCTACTCTAAGGATAAGTTCAAGCTGTATTTTCAGAACCCTCAGTTCAT
GGGCGGCTGGGACAAGGATAAGGAGACAGACTATCGGGCCACCATCCTGAGATACGGCTCCAAGTACTAT
CTGGCCATCATGGATAAGAAGTACGCCAAGTGCCTGCAGAAGATCGACAAGGACGATGTGAACGGCAATT
ACGAGAAGATCAACTATAAGCTGCTGCCCGGCCCTAATAAGATGCTGCCAAAGGTGTTCTTTTCTAAGAA
GTGGATGGCCTACTATAACCCCAGCGAGGACATCCAGAAGATCTACAAGAATGGCACATTCAAGAAGGGC
GATATGTTTAACCTGAATGACTGTCACAAGCTGATCGACTTCTTTAAGGATAGCATCTCCCGGTATCCAA
AGTGGTCCAATGCCTACGATTTCAACTTTTCTGAGACAGAGAAGTATAAGGACATCGCCGGCTTTTACAG
AGAGGTGGAGGAGCAGGGCTATAAGGTGAGCTTCGAGTCTGCCAGCAAGAAGGAGGTGGATAAGCTGGTG
GAGGAGGGCAAGCTGTATATGTTCCAGATCTATAACAAGGACTTTTCCGATAAGTCTCACGGCACACCCA
ATCTGCACACCATGTACTTCAAGCTGCTGTTTGACGAGAACAATCACGGACAGATCAGGCTGAGCGGAGG
AGCAGAGCTGTTCATGAGGCGCGCCTCCCTGAAGAAGGAGGAGCTGGTGGTGCACCCAGCCAACTCCCCT
ATCGCCAACAAGAATCCAGATAATCCCAAGAAAACCACAACCCTGTCCTACGACGTGTATAAGGATAAGA
GGTTTTCTGAGGACCAGTACGAGCTGCACATCCCAATCGCCATCAATAAGTGCCCCAAGAACATCTTCAA
GATCAATACAGAGGTGCGCGTGCTGCTGAAGCACGACGATAACCCCTATGTGATCGGCATCGATAGGGGC
GAGCGCAATCTGCTGTATATCGTGGTGGTGGACGGCAAGGGCAACATCGTGGAGCAGTATTCCCTGAACG
AGATCATCAACAACTTCAACGGCATCAGGATCAAGACAGATTACCACTCTCTGCTGGACAAGAAGGAGAA
GGAGAGGTTCGAGGCCCGCCAGAACTGGACCTCCATCGAGAATATCAAGGAGCTGAAGGCCGGCTATATC
TCTCAGGTGGTGCACAAGATCTGCGAGCTGGTGGAGAAGTACGATGCCGTGATCGCCCTGGAGGACCTGA
ACTCTGGCTTTAAGAATAGCCGCGTGAAGGTGGAGAAGCAGGTGTATCAGAAGTTCGAGAAGATGCTGAT
CGATAAGCTGAACTACATGGTGGACAAGAAGTCTAATCCTTGTGCAACAGGCGGCGCCCTGAAGGGCTAT
CAGATCACCAATAAGTTCGAGAGCTTTAAGTCCATGTCTACCCAGAACGGCTTCATCTTTTACATCCCTG
CCTGGCTGACATCCAAGATCGATCCATCTACCGGCTTTGTGAACCTGCTGAAAACCAAGTATACCAGCAT
CGCCGATTCCAAGAAGTTCATCAGCTCCTTTGACAGGATCATGTACGTGCCCGAGGAGGATCTGTTCGAG
TTTGCCCTGGACTATAAGAACTTCTCTCGCACAGACGCCGATTACATCAAGAAGTGGAAGCTGTACTCCT
ACGGCAACCGGATCAGAATCTTCCGGAATCCTAAGAAGAACAACGTGTTCGACTGGGAGGAGGTGTGCCT
GACCAGCGCCTATAAGGAGCTGTTCAACAAGTACGGCATCAATTATCAGCAGGGCGATATCAGAGCCCTG
CTGTGCGAGCAGTCCGACAAGGCCTTCTACTCTAGCTTTATGGCCCTGATGAGCCTGATGCTGCAGATGC
GGAACAGCATCACAGGCCGCACCGACGTGGATTTTCTGATCAGCCCTGTGAAGAACTCCGACGGCATCTT
CTACGATAGCCGGAACTATGAGGCCCAGGAGAATGCCATCCTGCCAAAGAACGCCGACGCCAATGGCGCC
TATAACATCGCCAGAAAGGTGCTGTGGGCCATCGGCCAGTTCAAGAAGGCCGAGGACGAGAAGCTGGATA
AGGTGAAGATCGCCATCTCTAACAAGGAGTGGCTGGAGTACGCCCAGACCAGCGTGAAGCACAAAAGGCC
GGCGGCCACGAAAAAGGCCGGCCAGGCAAAAAAGAAAAAGTAGTGAGCTTTGAGACCACTCATCGCGACT
AGTAGCGGCCGCTGCAGTCCGGCAAAAAAGGGCAAGGTGTCACCACCCTGCCCTTTTTCTTTAAAACCGA
AAAGATTACTTCGCGTTATGCAGGCTTCCTCGCTCACTGACTCGCTGCGCTCGGTCGTTCGGCTGCGGCG
AGCGGTATCAGCTCACTCAAAGGCGGTAATACGGTTATCCACAGAATCAGGGGATAACGCAGGAAAGAAC
ATGTGAGCAAAAGGCCAGCAAAAGGCCAGGAACCGTAAAAAGGCCGCGTTGCTGGCGTTTTTCCACAGGC
TCCGCCCCCCTGACGAGCATCACAAAAATCGACGCTCAAGTCAGAGGTGGCGAAACCCGACAGGACTATA
AAGATACCAGGCGTTTCCCCCTGGAAGCTCCCTCGTGCGCTCTCCTGTTCCGACCCTGCCGCTTACCGGA
TACCTGTCCGCCTTTCTCCCTTCGGGAAGCGTGGCGCTTTCTCATAGCTCACGCTGTAGGTATCTCAGTT
CGGTGTAGGTCGTTCGCTCCAAGCTGGGCTGTGTGCACGAACCCCCCGTTCAGCCCGACCGCTGCGCCTT
ATCCGGTAACTATCGTCTTGAGTCCAACCCGGTAAGACACGACTTATCGCCACTGGCAGCAGCCACTGGT
AACAGGATTAGCAGAGCGAGGTATGTAGGCGGTGCTACAGAGTTCTTGAAGTGGTGGCCTAACTACGGCT
ACACTAGAAGAACAGTATTTGGTATCTGCGCTCTGCTGAAGCCAGTTACCTTCGGAAAAAGAGTTGGTAG
CTCTTGATCCGGCAAACAAACCACCGCTGGTAGCGGTGGTTTTTTTGTTTGCAAGCAGCAGATTACGCGC
AGAAAAAAAGGATCTCAAGAAGATCCTTTGATCT
